Addgene plasmid #18005: Flag-Bcl2-Maob
Depositing lab: Clark Distelhorst. Depositing organization: Case Western Reserve University. Publication: Transient expression of wild-type or mitochondrially targeted Bcl-2 induces apoptosis, whereas transient expression of endoplasmic reticulum-targeted Bcl-2 is protective against Bax-induced cell death. Wang NS, Unkila MT, Reineks EZ, Distelhorst CW. J Biol Chem. 2001 Nov 23. 276(47):44117-28. 10.1074/jbc.M101958200 PubMed 11546793.
Backbone
  Vector backbone: pCMV-Tag2B
  Backbone manufacturer: Stratagene
  Backbone size w/o insert (bp): 4300
  Vector type: Mammalian Expression
  Selectable markers: Neomycin (select with G418)
Growth in bacteria
  Bacterial resistance: Kanamycin, 50 μg/mL
  Growth temperature: 37°C
  Growth strain: DH5alpha
  Copy number: Unknown
Gene/Insert
  Gene/Insert name: Mitochondria-targeted Bcl-2 (alt names: Bcl-2 Maob; Bcl-2 Monoamine oxidase B; Bcl-2)
  Species: H. sapiens (human)
  Insert size (bp): 746
  Mutation: C terminal of Bcl-2 replaced with Maob. Targets Bcl-2 to the mitochondria
  Entrez Gene: BCL2 (a.k.a. Bcl-2, PPP1R50)
  Promoter: CMV
  Tag / fusion protein: Flag (N terminal on backbone)
  Cloning method: Restriction Enzyme; 5′ cloning site unknown (unknown if destroyed); 3′ cloning site unknown (unknown if destroyed)
  Sequencing primers: 5′ T3; 3′ T7
Resource information
  A portion of this plasmid was derived from a plasmid made by: PCR amplified Bcl-2 from pB4 plasmid purchased from ATCC. PCR amplified Maob from EST purchased from Genome Systems
Terms and licenses: Academic/Nonprofit Terms; Industry Terms: Not Available to Industry
Depositor comments: Amino acids 492–520 (LLRLIGLTTIFSATALGFLAHKRGLLVRV) of monoamine oxidase B replaced the C-terminal domain of Bcl-2 (amino acids 219-239).
How to cite: Flag-Bcl2-Maob was a gift from Clark Distelhorst (Addgene plasmid # 18005 ; http://n2t.net/addgene:18005 ; RRID:Addgene_18005)
