[The description below was written by a language model from this plasmid's Addgene catalogue record.]
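Description:
Flag-Bcl2-Maob is a mammalian expression plasmid built on the Stratagene pCMV-Tag2B backbone (about 4.3 kb without insert). It is propagated in E. coli under kanamycin selection, and it carries a neomycin resistance marker that allows G418 selection of transfected mammalian cells. The record does not include a feature table, so the origins of replication and other backbone elements are not itemised, and the copy number is listed as unknown. The restriction sites used for cloning are also not recorded. T3 and T7 primer sites flank the insert for sequencing.

The payload is a roughly 746 bp human BCL2 coding sequence expressed from the CMV promoter, with an N-terminal Flag epitope supplied by the backbone for detection or immunoprecipitation. The insert is a chimera. The native C-terminal domain of Bcl-2 (residues 219–239), which normally anchors the protein in intracellular membranes, has been replaced by the C-terminal segment of monoamine oxidase B (residues 492–520). This swap directs Bcl-2 to the mitochondria. Both parts were obtained by PCR, Bcl-2 from an existing plasmid clone and the Maob segment from an EST.

According to the associated publication, the construct was used to examine how subcellular localisation affects Bcl-2 function. That work compared transient expression of wild-type, mitochondrially targeted and endoplasmic reticulum-targeted Bcl-2. It reported that the wild-type and mitochondrial forms induced apoptosis, whereas the ER-targeted form protected against Bax-induced cell death. The plasmid is therefore suited to transfection experiments that ask what Bcl-2 does specifically at mitochondria.
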