>Addgene plasmid #18005 | Flag-Bcl2-Maob | addgene partial sequence | sequence record 106923 | T7 5'-TAATACGACTCACTATAGGG-3'
ATTAATTAAGGTACCGGGCCCGCGGTACCGTCGAGTTAGACTCTCACAAGTAGCCCCCTTTTGTGGGCCA
GGAAGCCAAGAGCCGTTGCTGAAAAGATGGTGGTCAATCCAATCAGCCTGAGCAGAGTCTTCAGAGACAG
CCAGGAGAAATCAAACAGAGGCCGCATGCTGGGGCCGTACAGTTCCACAAAGGCATCCCAGCCTCCGTTA
TCCTGGATCCAGGTGTGCAGGTGCCGGTTCAGGTACTCAGTCATCCACAGGGCGATGTTGTCCACCAGGG
GCGACATCTCCCGGTTGACGCTCTCCACACACATGACCCCACCGAACTCAAAGAAGGCCACAATCCTCCC
CCAGTTCACCCCGTCCCTGAAGAGCTCCTCCACCACCGTGGCAAAGCGTCCCCGCGCGGTGAAGGGCGTC
AGGTGCAGCTGGCTGGACATCTCGGCGAAGTCGCGGCGGTAGCGGCGGGAGAAGTCGTCGCCGGCCTGGC
GGAGGGTCAGGTGGACCACAGGTGGCACCGGGCTGAGCGCAGGCCCCGCGGCGGCGCCGGGGGCAGCCGG
GGTCTGCAGCGGCGAGGTCCTGGCGACCGGGTCGCGGGATGCGGCTGGATGGGGCGTGTGCCCGGGCTGG
GAGGAGAAGATGCCCGGTGCGGGGGCGGCCCCCGGGGGCGCGGCGCCCACATCTCCCGCATCCCACTCGT
AGCCCCTCTGCGACAGCTTATAATGGATGTACTTCATCACTATCTCCCGGTTATCGTACCCCGTTCTCCC
AGCGTGCGCCATANATCCGCCCGGGCTCTTATCGTCGTCATCCTTGTAATCCATGGTGGCGGCCGCCNCC
GCGGTGGANCTCCAGCTTTTGTTCCCTTTAGTGAGGGT
